Addgene plasmid #172666: pcDNA3.3-NL63-D14
Purpose: encodes NL63 spike protein, for pseudovirus production
Depositing lab: David Nemazee. Depositing organization: Scripps California (The Scripps Research Institute). Publication: Broadly neutralizing antibodies target the coronavirus fusion peptide. Dacon C, Tucker C, Peng L, Lee CD, Lin TH, Yuan M, Cong Y, Wang L, Purser L, Williams JK, Pyo CW, Kosik I, Hu Z, Zhao M, Mohan D, Cooper AJR, Peterson M, Skinner J, Dixit S, Kollins E, Huzella L, Perry D, Byrum R, Lembirik S, Drawbaugh D, Eaton B, Zhang Y, Yang ES, Chen M, Leung K, Weinberg RS, Pegu A, Geraghty DE, Davidson E, Douagi I, Moir S, Yewdell JW, Schmaljohn C, Crompton PD, Holbrook MR, Nemazee D, Mascola JR, Wilson IA, Tan J. Science. 2022 Jul 12:eabq3773. doi: 10.1126/science.abq3773. PubMed 35857439.
Backbone
  Vector backbone: pcDNA3.3
  Backbone size w/o insert (bp): 5500
  Total vector size (bp): 10000
  Vector type: Mammalian Expression, Lentiviral, Retroviral
Growth in bacteria
  Bacterial resistance: Ampicillin, 100 μg/mL
  Growth temperature: 37°C
  Growth strain: NEB Stable
  Copy number: High Copy
Gene/Insert
  Gene/Insert name: HCNV63gp2 (alt name: human NL63 coronavirus Spike protein)
  Species: human coronavirus NL63
  Insert size (bp): 4000
  Mutation: c-terminal deletion of 14aa
  GenBank ID: 2943499
  Entrez Gene: HCNV63gp2 (a.k.a. HCNV63gp2)
  Promoter: CMV
  Tag / fusion protein: NA
  Cloning method: Restriction Enzyme; 5′ cloning site BamHI (not destroyed); 3′ cloning site XhoI (not destroyed)
  Sequencing primers: 5′ CMV-F; 3′ TK pA-R
Terms and licenses: Academic/Nonprofit Terms; Industry Terms: Not Available to Industry
Depositor comments: Read the preprint on bioRxiv: https://www.biorxiv.org/content/10.1101/2022.04.11.487879v1.
How to cite: pcDNA3.3-NL63-D14 was a gift from David Nemazee (Addgene plasmid # 172666 ; http://n2t.net/addgene:172666 ; RRID:Addgene_172666)
