[The description below was written by a language model from this plasmid's Addgene catalogue record and pLannotate feature annotations shown in this document.]
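Description:
pcDNA3.3-NL63-D14 is a mammalian expression plasmid built on the pcDNA3.3 backbone that encodes the spike (S) glycoprotein of human coronavirus NL63 for making spike-pseudotyped viral particles. It is maintained in E. coli through a high-copy ColE1/pUC-type origin with ampicillin selection (AmpR under its own bla promoter), and it also carries an f1 phage origin. Both the depositor sequence and the repository's sequencing result are 9,473 nt long and give the same feature map, offset by a few bases; the catalogue sizes (about 10 kb total, about 4 kb insert) are rounded figures. Although the entry is catalogued under lentiviral and retroviral vector types, the annotation shows no LTRs, packaging signal or other viral vector elements. The plasmid therefore supplies an envelope protein rather than acting as a transfer vector.

The spike open reading frame of roughly 4 kb sits between BamHI and XhoI sites. It is driven by the human cytomegalovirus immediate-early enhancer and promoter and terminated by the HSV thymidine kinase polyadenylation signal. No tag is fused. The "D14" in the name refers to a deletion of the 14 C-terminal amino acids; truncating the coronavirus spike cytoplasmic tail is a common way to improve its incorporation into pseudovirions, though the record does not state the rationale. A separate SV40 early promoter–neo–SV40 poly(A) cassette would allow G418 selection of stably transfected mammalian cells. Small fragments of ble, lacI, bGH poly(A) and bom, along with the lac promoter/operator, are backbone remnants. The plasmid's stated purpose is pseudovirus production, and it is associated with work on broadly neutralizing antibodies that target the coronavirus fusion peptide.
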