Features (pLannotate 1.2.2; 18 found; start..end, strand, type, name):
      8..387     +  enhancer       CMV enhancer: human cytomegalovirus immediate early enhancer
    388..591     +  promoter       CMV promoter: human cytomegalovirus (CMV) immediate early promoter
    724..4749    +  CDS            S: SPIKE_CVHNL - Experimental evidence at protein level: Swiss-Prot protein existence level 1. S1 region attaches the virion to the cell membrane by interacting with host ACE2, initiating the infection (PubMed:15897467, PubMed:29142129, PubMed:19901337). Binding to the receptor probably induces conformational changes in the S glycoprotein unmasking the fusion peptide and activating membranes fusion. S2 region belongs to the class I viral fusion protein. Under the current model, the protein has at least 3 conformational states: pre-fusion native state, pre- hairpin intermediate state, and post-fus
   4861..4909    +  polyA_signal   HSV TK poly(A) signal: herpes simplex virus thymidine kinase polyadenylation signal (Cole and Stacy, 1985)
   5000..5016    -  polyA_signal   bGH poly(A) signal (fragment): bovine growth hormone polyadenylation signal
   5111..5539    +  rep_origin     f1 ori (sequence partly withheld): f1 bacteriophage origin of replication; arrow indicates direction of (+) strand synthesis
   5553..5882    +  promoter       SV40 promoter: SV40 enhancer and early promoter
   5949..6740    +  CDS            neo: KKA2_KLEPN - Also known as kan, nptII. Experimental evidence at protein level: Swiss-Prot protein existence level 1. Resistance to kanamycin, neomycin, paromomycin, ribostamycin, butirosin and gentamicin B. From Klebsiella pneumoniae.
   6766..6924    +  CDS            ble (fragment): BLE_KLEPN - Experimental evidence at protein level: Swiss-Prot protein existence level 1. Binding protein with a strong affinity to the bleomycin family of antibiotics. Binds to CL990; an antimitotic-antibiotic compound. From Klebsiella pneumoniae.
   6919..7040    +  polyA_signal   SV40 poly(A) signal: SV40 polyadenylation signal
   7113..7129    -  protein_bind   lac operator: The lac repressor binds to the lac operator to inhibit transcription in E. coli. This inhibition can be relieved by adding lactose or isopropyl-β-D-thiogalactopyranoside (IPTG). lac repressor encoded by lacI
   7137..7167    -  promoter       lac promoter: promoter for the E. coli lac operon
   7182..7203    -  protein_bind   CAP binding site: CAP binding activates transcription in the presence of cAMP. E. coli catabolite activator protein
   7216..7308    -  CDS            lacI (fragment): lac repressor; lacI; The lac repressor binds to the lac operator to inhibit transcription in E. coli. This inhibition can be relieved by adding lactose or isopropyl-β-D-thiogalactopyranoside (IPTG).
   7491..8079    -  rep_origin     ori: high-copy-number ColE1/pMB1/pBR322/pUC origin of replication
   8250..9110    -  CDS            AmpR: β-lactamase; bla; confers resistance to ampicillin, carbenicillin, and related antibiotics
   9111..9215    -  promoter       AmpR promoter: bla
   9282..9326    -  misc_feature   bom (fragment): basis of mobility region from pBR322
>Addgene plasmid #172666 | pcDNA3.3-NL63-D14 | depositor full sequence | sequence record 334965 | pcDNA3.3-NL63-D14 sequence 9473 bps
ACGCGTTGACATTGATTATTGACTAGTTATTAATAGTAATCAATTACGGGGTCATTAGTTCATAGCCCAT
ATATGGAGTTCCGCGTTACATAACTTACGGTAAATGGCCCGCCTGGCTGACCGCCCAACGACCCCCGCCC
ATTGACGTCAATAATGACGTATGTTCCCATAGTAACGCCAATAGGGACTTTCCATTGACGTCAATGGGTG
GAGTATTTACGGTAAACTGCCCACTTGGCAGTACATCAAGTGTATCATATGCCAAGTACGCCCCCTATTG
ACGTCAATGACGGTAAATGGCCCGCCTGGCATTATGCCCAGTACATGACCTTATGGGACTTTCCTACTTG
GCAGTACATCTACGTATTAGTCATCGCTATTACCATGGTGATGCGGTTTTGGCAGTACATCAATGGGCGT
GGATAGCGGTTTGACTCACGGGGATTTCCAAGTCTCCACCCCATTGACGTCAATGGGAGTTTGTTTTGGC
ACCAAAATCAACGGGACTTTCCAAAATGTCGTAACAACTCCGCCCCATTGACGCAAATGGGCGGTAGGCG
TGTACGGTGGGAGGTCTATATAAGCAGAGCTCGTTTAGTGAACCGTCAGATCGCCTGGAGACGCCATCCA
CGCTGTTTTGACCTCCATAGAAGACACCGGGACCGATCCAGCCTCCGGACTGAGCTCCTTAAGGTTAACT
CTAGAGAATTCGGATCCGCCACCATGAAGCTGTTCCTGATCCTGCTGGTGCTGCCTCTGGCCAGCTGCTT
CTTCACCTGTAACAGCAACGCCAACCTGTCCATGCTCCAGCTGGGCGTGCCAGACAATAGCAGCACCATC
GTGACAGGCCTGCTGCCTACACACTGGTTCTGCGCCAATCAGAGCACCAGCGTGTACAGCGCCAACGGCT
TCTTCTACATCGACGTGGGCAACCACAGAAGCGCCTTCGCACTGCACACCGGCTACTACGATGCCAACCA
GTACTACATCTACGTGACCAACGAGATCGGCCTGAACGCCAGCGTGACCCTGAAGATCTGCAAGTTCAGC
CGGAATACCACCTTCGACTTTCTGAGCAACGCCTCCAGCAGCTTCGACTGCATCGTGAACCTGCTGTTCA
CCGAGCAGCTGGGAGCCCCTCTGGGCATCACAATTTCTGGCGAAACAGTGCGGCTGCACCTGTACAACGT
GACCCGGACCTTTTATGTGCCAGCCGCCTACAAGCTGACCAAGCTGAGCGTGAAGTGCTACTTCAACTAC
AGCTGCGTGTTCAGCGTGGTCAATGCCACCGTGACCGTGAACGTGACCACACACAATGGCCGGGTCGTGA
ACTACACCGTGTGCGACGATTGCAACGGCTACACCGACAACATCTTCAGCGTGCAGCAGGACGGCAGAAT
CCCCAATGGCTTCCCCTTCAACAACTGGTTCCTGCTGACCAACGGCAGCACCCTGGTTGATGGCGTGTCC
AGACTGTACCAGCCTCTGAGACTGACCTGCCTGTGGCCTGTGCCTGGACTGAAGTCTAGCACCGGCTTCG
TGTACTTCAACGCCACCGGCAGCGACGTGAACTGCAATGGCTACCAGCACAACAGCGTGGTGGACGTGAT
GCGGTACAACCTGAACTTCTCCGCCAACAGCCTGGACAATCTGAAGTCCGGCGTGATCGTGTTCAAGACC
CTCCAGTACGACGTGCTGTTCTACTGCTCCAACAGCAGCAGCGGCGTGCTGGACACCACCATTCCTTTTG
GCCCTAGCAGCCAGCCTTACTACTGCTTCATCAACTCCACCATCAACACCACACACGTGTCCACCTTCGT
GGGCATCCTGCCTCCAACCGTGCGGGAAATTGTGGTGGCTAGAACCGGCCAGTTTTACATCAACGGGTTC
AAGTACTTCGACCTGGGCTTCATCGAGGCCGTGAACTTTAATGTGACCACCGCCAGCGCCACCGATTTCT
GGACAGTGGCCTTTGCCACCTTTGTGGACGTGCTGGTCAATGTGTCCGCCACCAACATCCAGAATCTGCT
GTACTGCGACAGCCCCTTCGAGAAGCTCCAGTGCGAACACCTCCAGTTCGGCCTGCAAGACGGCTTCTAC
TCCGCCAATTTCCTGGACGACAACGTGCTGCCCGAGACATATGTGGCCCTGCCTATCTACTATCAGCACA
CCGACATCAATTTCACCGCCACAGCCAGCTTCGGCGGCAGCTGTTACGTGTGCAAACCCCACCAAGTGAA
CATCAGCCTGAACGGCAACACCTCCGTGTGTGTGCGGACCAGCCACTTCAGCATCCGGTACATCTACAAC
AGAGTGAAGTCTGGCAGCCCTGGCGACAGCTCCTGGCACATCTACCTGAAAAGCGGCACATGCCCCTTCA
GCTTCAGCAAGCTGAACAACTTCCAGAAGTTTAAGACCATCTGCTTCAGCACCGTGGAAGTGCCCGGCAG
CTGCAACTTTCCACTGGAAGCCACCTGGCACTACACCAGCTACACAATCGTGGGCGCCCTGTATGTGACT
TGGAGCGAGGGCAATAGCATCACCGGCGTGCCATATCCTGTGTCCGGCATCCGCGAGTTCAGCAATCTGG
TGCTGAACAATTGCACCAAGTACAATATCTACGACTACGTCGGCACCGGCATCATCAGAAGCAGCAACCA
GTCTCTGGCTGGCGGCATCACCTACGTGTCCAACTCTGGCAATCTGCTGGGCTTTAAGAATGTGTCCACC
GGCAATATCTTCATCGTCACCCCTTGCAACCAGCCTGACCAGGTGGCAGTGTACCAGCAGTCTATCATCG
GCGCCATGACCGCCGTGAACGAGAGCAGATATGGCCTCCAGAACCTCCTCCAGCTGCCTAACTTCTACTA
TGTGTCCAATGGCGGCAACAACTGCACCACAGCCGTGATGACCTACAGCAACTTCGGCATCTGCGCCGAC
GGCAGCCTGATTCCTGTCAGACCTAGAAACAGCAGCGACAACGGCATCAGCGCCATCATCACCGCTAACC
TGAGCATCCCCAGCAACTGGACCACAAGCGTGCAGGTCGAGTACCTCCAGATCACCAGCACACCCATCGT
GGTCGATTGCGCCACCTATGTGTGCAACGGCAACCCCAGATGCAAAAACCTGCTGAAACAGTACACCAGC
GCCTGCAAAACCATCGAGGACGCCCTGAGACTGTCTGCCCACCTGGAAACAAACGACGTGTCCTCCATGC
TGACCTTCGACAGCAATGCCTTCAGCCTGGCCAATGTGACCTCCTTCGGCGACTACAATCTGAGCAGCGT
GCTGCCACAGCGGAACATCAGATCCAGCAGAATCGCCGGAAGAAGCGCCCTCGAGGATCTGCTGTTTAGC
AAGGTCGTGACAAGCGGCCTGGGCACAGTGGACGTGGACTACAAGAGCTGTACCAAGGGCCTGTCTATCG
CCGATCTGGCCTGCGCTCAGTACTATAATGGCATCATGGTGCTCCCCGGCGTGGCCGATGCTGAAAGAAT
GGCCATGTACACCGGAAGCCTGATCGGCGGAATGGTGCTCGGAGGACTGACTTCTGCCGCCGCTATTCCC
TTTAGCCTGGCTCTCCAGGCCAGACTGAATTACGTGGCCCTCCAGACCGATGTGCTGCAAGAGAACCAGA
AGATCCTGGCCGCCAGCTTCAACAAGGCCATCAACAACATCGTGGCCAGCTTCTCCAGCGTGAACGACGC
CATTACACAGACCGCCGAGGCCATCCACACAGTGACAATCGCCCTGAACAAGATCCAGGACGTCGTGAAC
CAGCAGGGCAGCGCCCTGAATCACCTGACAAGCCAGCTGCGGCACAACTTTCAGGCCATCAGCAATTCCA
TCCAGGCCATCTACGACCGGCTGGACTCTATCCAGGCAGATCAGCAGGTCGACAGACTGATCACCGGCAG
ACTGGCCGCTCTGAACGCCTTTGTGTCCCAAGTGCTCAACAAGTACACCGAAGTGCGGGGCTCTAGAAGG
CTGGCCCAGCAAAAGATCAACGAGTGCGTGAAGTCCCAGAGCAACAGATACGGCTTCTGCGGCAACGGCA
CCCACATCTTCTCTATCGTGAACAGCGCCCCAGACGGCCTCCTGTTTCTGCATACAGTGCTGCTGCCCAC
CGATTACAAGAACGTGAAGGCTTGGAGCGGCATCTGTGTGGACGGCATCTACGGCTATGTGCTGAGACAG
CCCAACCTGGTGCTGTACTCCGATAACGGGGTGTTCAGAGTGACCAGCAGAGTGATGTTCCAGCCTAGAC
TGCCCGTGCTGAGCGACTTCGTGCAGATCTACAACTGTAACGTGACCTTCGTGAACATCTCCCGCGTGGA
ACTGCACACTGTGATCCCCGATTATGTGGATGTGAACAAGACCCTGCAAGAGTTCGCCCAGAACCTGCCT
AAATACGTGAAGCCCAACTTCGATCTGACCCCTTTCAACCTGACCTACCTGAATCTGTCCAGCGAACTGA
AACAGCTCGAGGCCAAGACCGCCAGCCTGTTTCAGACCACAGTGGAACTCCAGGGCCTGATCGACCAGAT
CAACTCTACCTACGTGGACCTGAAACTGCTGAACCGCTTCGAGAACTACATCAAGTGGCCTTGGTGGGTC
TGGCTGATCATCTCCGTGGTGTTCGTGGTCCTGCTGAGCCTGCTCGTGTTCTGCTGTCTGTCTACCGGCT
GCTGCGGCTGTTGCAACTGTCTGACCAGCTCCATGAGAGGCTGCTGTGATTGCGGCTCCTAACTCGAGCC
ATGGAAGCTTGATATCTAACTGACTGAACCGGTGGTACCAAACGGGGGAGGCTAACTGAAACACGGAAGG
AGACAATACCGGAAGGAACCCGCGCTATGACGGCAATAAAAAGACAGAATAAAACGCACGGGTGTTGGGT
CGTTTGTTCATAAACGCGGGGTTCGGTCCCAGGGCTGGCACTCTGTCGATACCCCACCGAGACCCCATTG
GGGCCAATACGCCCGCGTTTCTTCCTTTTCCCCACCCCACCCCCCAAGTTCGGGTGAAGGCCCAGGGCTC
GCAGCCAACGTCGGGGCGGCAGGCCCTGCCATAGCAGATCTGCGCAGCTGGGGCTCTAGGGGGTATCCCC
[124 nt withheld, positions 5111-5234]
C
[32 nt withheld, positions 5236-5267]
CA
[57 nt withheld, positions 5270-5326]
A
[49 nt withheld, positions 5328-5376]
CCTTTGACGTTGGAGTCCACGTTCTTT
[37 nt withheld, positions 5404-5440]
ACCCTATCTCGGTCTATTCTTTTGATTTATAAGGGATTTTGGGGATTTCGGCCTATTGGTTAAAAAATGA
GCTGATTTAACAAAAATTTAACGCGAATTAATTCTGTGGAATGTGTGTCAGTTAGGGTGTGGAAAGTCCC
CAGGCTCCCCAGCAGGCAGAAGTATGCAAAGCATGCATCTCAATTAGTCAGCAACCAGGTGTGGAAAGTC
CCCAGGCTCCCCAGCAGGCAGAAGTATGCAAAGCATGCATCTCAATTAGTCAGCAACCATAGTCCCGCCC
CTAACTCCGCCCATCCCGCCCCTAACTCCGCCCAGTTCCGCCCATTCTCCGCCCCATGGCTGACTAATTT
TTTTTATTTATGCAGAGGCCGAGGCCGCCTCTGCCTCTGAGCTATTCCAGAAGTAGTGAGGAGGCTTTTT
TGGAGGCCTAGGCTTTTGCAAAAAGCTCCCGGGAGCTTGTATATCCATTTTCGGATCTGATCAAGAGACA
GGATGAGGATCGTTTCGCATGATTGAACAAGATGGATTGCACGCAGGTTCTCCGGCCGCTTGGGTGGAGA
GGCTATTCGGCTATGACTGGGCACAACAGACAATCGGCTGCTCTGATGCCGCCGTGTTCCGGCTGTCAGC
GCAGGGGCGCCCGGTTCTTTTTGTCAAGACCGACCTGTCCGGTGCCCTGAATGAACTGCAGGACGAGGCA
GCGCGGCTATCGTGGCTGGCCACGACGGGCGTTCCTTGCGCAGCTGTGCTCGACGTTGTCACTGAAGCGG
GAAGGGACTGGCTGCTATTGGGCGAAGTGCCGGGGCAGGATCTCCTGTCATCTCACCTTGCTCCTGCCGA
GAAAGTATCCATCATGGCTGATGCAATGCGGCGGCTGCATACGCTTGATCCGGCTACCTGCCCATTCGAC
CACCAAGCGAAACATCGCATCGAGCGAGCACGTACTCGGATGGAAGCCGGTCTTGTCGATCAGGATGATC
TGGACGAAGAGCATCAGGGGCTCGCGCCAGCCGAACTGTTCGCCAGGCTCAAGGCGCGCATGCCCGACGG
CGAGGATCTCGTCGTGACCCATGGCGATGCCTGCTTGCCGAATATCATGGTGGAAAATGGCCGCTTTTCT
GGATTCATCGACTGTGGCCGGCTGGGTGTGGCGGACCGCTATCAGGACATAGCGTTGGCTACCCGTGATA
TTGCTGAAGAGCTTGGCGGCGAATGGGCTGACCGCTTCCTCGTGCTTTACGGTATCGCCGCTCCCGATTC
GCAGCGCATCGCCTTCTATCGCCTTCTTGACGAGTTCTTCTGAGCGGGACTCTGGGGTTCGCGAAATGAC
CGACCAAGCGACGCCCAACCTGCCATCACGAGATTTCGATTCCACCGCCGCCTTCTATGAAAGGTTGGGC
TTCGGAATCGTTTTCCGGGACGCCGGCTGGATGATCCTCCAGCGCGGGGATCTCATGCTGGAGTTCTTCG
CCCACCCCAACTTGTTTATTGCAGCTTATAATGGTTACAAATAAAGCAATAGCATCACAAATTTCACAAA
TAAAGCATTTTTTTCACTGCATTCTAGTTGTGGTTTGTCCAAACTCATCAATGTATCTTATCATGTCTGT
ATACCGTCGACCTCTAGCTAGAGCTTGGCGTAATCATGGTCATAGCTGTTTCCTGTGTGAAATTGTTATC
CGCTCACAATTCCACACAACATACGAGCCGGAAGCATAAAGTGTAAAGCCTGGGGTGCCTAATGAGTGAG
CTAACTCACATTAATTGCGTTGCGCTCACTGCCCGCTTTCCAGTCGGGAAACCTGTCGTGCCAGCTGCAT
TAATGAATCGGCCAACGCGCGGGGAGAGGCGGTTTGCGTATTGGGCGCTCTTCCGCTTCCTCGCTCACTG
ACTCGCTGCGCTCGGTCGTTCGGCTGCGGCGAGCGGTATCAGCTCACTCAAAGGCGGTAATACGGTTATC
CACAGAATCAGGGGATAACGCAGGAAAGAACATGTGAGCAAAAGGCCAGCAAAAGGCCAGGAACCGTAAA
AAGGCCGCGTTGCTGGCGTTTTTCCATAGGCTCCGCCCCCCTGACGAGCATCACAAAAATCGACGCTCAA
GTCAGAGGTGGCGAAACCCGACAGGACTATAAAGATACCAGGCGTTTCCCCCTGGAAGCTCCCTCGTGCG
CTCTCCTGTTCCGACCCTGCCGCTTACCGGATACCTGTCCGCCTTTCTCCCTTCGGGAAGCGTGGCGCTT
TCTCAATGCTCACGCTGTAGGTATCTCAGTTCGGTGTAGGTCGTTCGCTCCAAGCTGGGCTGTGTGCACG
AACCCCCCGTTCAGCCCGACCGCTGCGCCTTATCCGGTAACTATCGTCTTGAGTCCAACCCGGTAAGACA
CGACTTATCGCCACTGGCAGCAGCCACTGGTAACAGGATTAGCAGAGCGAGGTATGTAGGCGGTGCTACA
GAGTTCTTGAAGTGGTGGCCTAACTACGGCTACACTAGAAGGACAGTATTTGGTATCTGCGCTCTGCTGA
AGCCAGTTACCTTCGGAAAAAGAGTTGGTAGCTCTTGATCCGGCAAACAAACCACCGCTGGTAGCGGTGG
TTTTTTTGTTTGCAAGCAGCAGATTACGCGCAGAAAAAAAGGATCTCAAGAAGATCCTTTGATCTTTTCT
ACGGGGTCTGACGCTCAGTGGAACGAAAACTCACGTTAAGGGATTTTGGTCATGAGATTATCAAAAAGGA
TCTTCACCTAGATCCTTTTAAATTAAAAATGAAGTTTTAAATCAATCTAAAGTATATATGAGTAAACTTG
GTCTGACAGTTACCAATGCTTAATCAGTGAGGCACCTATCTCAGCGATCTGTCTATTTCGTTCATCCATA
GTTGCCTGACTCCCCGTCGTGTAGATAACTACGATACGGGAGGGCTTACCATCTGGCCCCAGTGCTGCAA
TGATACCGCGAGACCCACGCTCACCGGCTCCAGATTTATCAGCAATAAACCAGCCAGCCGGAAGGGCCGA
GCGCAGAAGTGGTCCTGCAACTTTATCCGCCTCCATCCAGTCTATTAATTGTTGCCGGGAAGCTAGAGTA
AGTAGTTCGCCAGTTAATAGTTTGCGCAACGTTGTTGCCATTGCTACAGGCATCGTGGTGTCACGCTCGT
CGTTTGGTATGGCTTCATTCAGCTCCGGTTCCCAACGATCAAGGCGAGTTACATGATCCCCCATGTTGTG
CAAAAAAGCGGTTAGCTCCTTCGGTCCTCCGATCGTTGTCAGAAGTAAGTTGGCCGCAGTGTTATCACTC
ATGGTTATGGCAGCACTGCATAATTCTCTTACTGTCATGCCATCCGTAAGATGCTTTTCTGTGACTGGTG
AGTACTCAACCAAGTCATTCTGAGAATAGTGTATGCGGCGACCGAGTTGCTCTTGCCCGGCGTCAATACG
GGATAATACCGCGCCACATAGCAGAACTTTAAAAGTGCTCATCATTGGAAAACGTTCTTCGGGGCGAAAA
CTCTCAAGGATCTTACCGCTGTTGAGATCCAGTTCGATGTAACCCACTCGTGCACCCAACTGATCTTCAG
CATCTTTTACTTTCACCAGCGTTTCTGGGTGAGCAAAAACAGGAAGGCAAAATGCCGCAAAAAAGGGAAT
AAGGGCGACACGGAAATGTTGAATACTCATACTCTTCCTTTTTCAATATTATTGAAGCATTTATCAGGGT
TATTGTCTCATGAGCGGATACATATTTGAATGTATTTAGAAAAATAAACAAATAGGGGTTCCGCGCACAT
TTCCCCGAAAAGTGCCACCTGACGTCGACGGATCGGGAGATCTCCCGATCCCCTATGGTCGACTCTCAGT
ACAATCTGCTCTGATGCCGCATAGTTAAGCCAGTATCTGCTCCCTGCTTGTGTGTTGGAGGTCGCTGAGT
AGTGCGCGAGCAAAATTTAAGCTACAACAAGGCAAGGCTTGACCGACAATTGCATGAAGAATCTGCTTAG
GGTTAGGCGTTTTGCGCTGCTTCGCGATGTACGGGCCAGATAT
