Features (pLannotate 1.2.2; 18 found; start..end, strand, type, name):
      1..380     +  enhancer       CMV enhancer: human cytomegalovirus immediate early enhancer
    381..584     +  promoter       CMV promoter: human cytomegalovirus (CMV) immediate early promoter
    717..4742    +  CDS            S: SPIKE_CVHNL - Experimental evidence at protein level: Swiss-Prot protein existence level 1. S1 region attaches the virion to the cell membrane by interacting with host ACE2, initiating the infection (PubMed:15897467, PubMed:29142129, PubMed:19901337). Binding to the receptor probably induces conformational changes in the S glycoprotein unmasking the fusion peptide and activating membranes fusion. S2 region belongs to the class I viral fusion protein. Under the current model, the protein has at least 3 conformational states: pre-fusion native state, pre- hairpin intermediate state, and post-fus
   4854..4902    +  polyA_signal   HSV TK poly(A) signal: herpes simplex virus thymidine kinase polyadenylation signal (Cole and Stacy, 1985)
   4993..5009    -  polyA_signal   bGH poly(A) signal (fragment): bovine growth hormone polyadenylation signal
   5104..5532    +  rep_origin     f1 ori (sequence partly withheld): f1 bacteriophage origin of replication; arrow indicates direction of (+) strand synthesis
   5546..5875    +  promoter       SV40 promoter: SV40 enhancer and early promoter
   5942..6733    +  CDS            neo: KKA2_KLEPN - Also known as kan, nptII. Experimental evidence at protein level: Swiss-Prot protein existence level 1. Resistance to kanamycin, neomycin, paromomycin, ribostamycin, butirosin and gentamicin B. From Klebsiella pneumoniae.
   6759..6917    +  CDS            ble (fragment): BLE_KLEPN - Experimental evidence at protein level: Swiss-Prot protein existence level 1. Binding protein with a strong affinity to the bleomycin family of antibiotics. Binds to CL990; an antimitotic-antibiotic compound. From Klebsiella pneumoniae.
   6912..7033    +  polyA_signal   SV40 poly(A) signal: SV40 polyadenylation signal
   7106..7122    -  protein_bind   lac operator: The lac repressor binds to the lac operator to inhibit transcription in E. coli. This inhibition can be relieved by adding lactose or isopropyl-β-D-thiogalactopyranoside (IPTG). lac repressor encoded by lacI
   7130..7160    -  promoter       lac promoter: promoter for the E. coli lac operon
   7175..7196    -  protein_bind   CAP binding site: CAP binding activates transcription in the presence of cAMP. E. coli catabolite activator protein
   7209..7301    -  CDS            lacI (fragment): lac repressor; lacI; The lac repressor binds to the lac operator to inhibit transcription in E. coli. This inhibition can be relieved by adding lactose or isopropyl-β-D-thiogalactopyranoside (IPTG).
   7484..8072    -  rep_origin     ori: high-copy-number ColE1/pMB1/pBR322/pUC origin of replication
   8243..9103    -  CDS            AmpR: β-lactamase; bla; confers resistance to ampicillin, carbenicillin, and related antibiotics
   9104..9208    -  promoter       AmpR promoter: bla
   9267..9319    -  misc_feature   bom (fragment): basis of mobility region from pBR322
>Addgene plasmid #172666 | pcDNA3.3-NL63-D14 | addgene full sequence | sequence record 340330 | Addgene NGS Result
GACATTGATTATTGACTAGTTATTAATAGTAATCAATTACGGGGTCATTAGTTCATAGCCCATATATGGA
GTTCCGCGTTACATAACTTACGGTAAATGGCCCGCCTGGCTGACCGCCCAACGACCCCCGCCCATTGACG
TCAATAATGACGTATGTTCCCATAGTAACGCCAATAGGGACTTTCCATTGACGTCAATGGGTGGAGTATT
TACGGTAAACTGCCCACTTGGCAGTACATCAAGTGTATCATATGCCAAGTACGCCCCCTATTGACGTCAA
TGACGGTAAATGGCCCGCCTGGCATTATGCCCAGTACATGACCTTATGGGACTTTCCTACTTGGCAGTAC
ATCTACGTATTAGTCATCGCTATTACCATGGTGATGCGGTTTTGGCAGTACATCAATGGGCGTGGATAGC
GGTTTGACTCACGGGGATTTCCAAGTCTCCACCCCATTGACGTCAATGGGAGTTTGTTTTGGCACCAAAA
TCAACGGGACTTTCCAAAATGTCGTAACAACTCCGCCCCATTGACGCAAATGGGCGGTAGGCGTGTACGG
TGGGAGGTCTATATAAGCAGAGCTCGTTTAGTGAACCGTCAGATCGCCTGGAGACGCCATCCACGCTGTT
TTGACCTCCATAGAAGACACCGGGACCGATCCAGCCTCCGGACTGAGCTCCTTAAGGTTAACTCTAGAGA
ATTCGGATCCGCCACCATGAAGCTGTTCCTGATCCTGCTGGTGCTGCCTCTGGCCAGCTGCTTCTTCACC
TGTAACAGCAACGCCAACCTGTCCATGCTCCAGCTGGGCGTGCCAGACAATAGCAGCACCATCGTGACAG
GCCTGCTGCCTACACACTGGTTCTGCGCCAATCAGAGCACCAGCGTGTACAGCGCCAACGGCTTCTTCTA
CATCGACGTGGGCAACCACAGAAGCGCCTTCGCACTGCACACCGGCTACTACGATGCCAACCAGTACTAC
ATCTACGTGACCAACGAGATCGGCCTGAACGCCAGCGTGACCCTGAAGATCTGCAAGTTCAGCCGGAATA
CCACCTTCGACTTTCTGAGCAACGCCTCCAGCAGCTTCGACTGCATCGTGAACCTGCTGTTCACCGAGCA
GCTGGGAGCCCCTCTGGGCATCACAATTTCTGGCGAAACAGTGCGGCTGCACCTGTACAACGTGACCCGG
ACCTTTTATGTGCCAGCCGCCTACAAGCTGACCAAGCTGAGCGTGAAGTGCTACTTCAACTACAGCTGCG
TGTTCAGCGTGGTCAATGCCACCGTGACCGTGAACGTGACCACACACAATGGCCGGGTCGTGAACTACAC
CGTGTGCGACGATTGCAACGGCTACACCGACAACATCTTCAGCGTGCAGCAGGACGGCAGAATCCCCAAT
GGCTTCCCCTTCAACAACTGGTTCCTGCTGACCAACGGCAGCACCCTGGTTGATGGCGTGTCCAGACTGT
ACCAGCCTCTGAGACTGACCTGCCTGTGGCCTGTGCCTGGACTGAAGTCTAGCACCGGCTTCGTGTACTT
CAACGCCACCGGCAGCGACGTGAACTGCAATGGCTACCAGCACAACAGCGTGGTGGACGTGATGCGGTAC
AACCTGAACTTCTCCGCCAACAGCCTGGACAATCTGAAGTCCGGCGTGATCGTGTTCAAGACCCTCCAGT
ACGACGTGCTGTTCTACTGCTCCAACAGCAGCAGCGGCGTGCTGGACACCACCATTCCTTTTGGCCCTAG
CAGCCAGCCTTACTACTGCTTCATCAACTCCACCATCAACACCACACACGTGTCCACCTTCGTGGGCATC
CTGCCTCCAACCGTGCGGGAAATTGTGGTGGCTAGAACCGGCCAGTTTTACATCAACGGGTTCAAGTACT
TCGACCTGGGCTTCATCGAGGCCGTGAACTTTAATGTGACCACCGCCAGCGCCACCGATTTCTGGACAGT
GGCCTTTGCCACCTTTGTGGACGTGCTGGTCAATGTGTCCGCCACCAACATCCAGAATCTGCTGTACTGC
GACAGCCCCTTCGAGAAGCTCCAGTGCGAACACCTCCAGTTCGGCCTGCAAGACGGCTTCTACTCCGCCA
ATTTCCTGGACGACAACGTGCTGCCCGAGACATATGTGGCCCTGCCTATCTACTATCAGCACACCGACAT
CAATTTCACCGCCACAGCCAGCTTCGGCGGCAGCTGTTACGTGTGCAAACCCCACCAAGTGAACATCAGC
CTGAACGGCAACACCTCCGTGTGTGTGCGGACCAGCCACTTCAGCATCCGGTACATCTACAACAGAGTGA
AGTCTGGCAGCCCTGGCGACAGCTCCTGGCACATCTACCTGAAAAGCGGCACATGCCCCTTCAGCTTCAG
CAAGCTGAACAACTTCCAGAAGTTTAAGACCATCTGCTTCAGCACCGTGGAAGTGCCCGGCAGCTGCAAC
TTTCCACTGGAAGCCACCTGGCACTACACCAGCTACACAATCGTGGGCGCCCTGTATGTGACTTGGAGCG
AGGGCAATAGCATCACCGGCGTGCCATATCCTGTGTCCGGCATCCGCGAGTTCAGCAATCTGGTGCTGAA
CAATTGCACCAAGTACAATATCTACGACTACGTCGGCACCGGCATCATCAGAAGCAGCAACCAGTCTCTG
GCTGGCGGCATCACCTACGTGTCCAACTCTGGCAATCTGCTGGGCTTTAAGAATGTGTCCACCGGCAATA
TCTTCATCGTCACCCCTTGCAACCAGCCTGACCAGGTGGCAGTGTACCAGCAGTCTATCATCGGCGCCAT
GACCGCCGTGAACGAGAGCAGATATGGCCTCCAGAACCTCCTCCAGCTGCCTAACTTCTACTATGTGTCC
AATGGCGGCAACAACTGCACCACAGCCGTGATGACCTACAGCAACTTCGGCATCTGCGCCGACGGCAGCC
TGATTCCTGTCAGACCTAGAAACAGCAGCGACAACGGCATCAGCGCCATCATCACCGCTAACCTGAGCAT
CCCCAGCAACTGGACCACAAGCGTGCAGGTCGAGTACCTCCAGATCACCAGCACACCCATCGTGGTCGAT
TGCGCCACCTATGTGTGCAACGGCAACCCCAGATGCAAAAACCTGCTGAAACAGTACACCAGCGCCTGCA
AAACCATCGAGGACGCCCTGAGACTGTCTGCCCACCTGGAAACAAACGACGTGTCCTCCATGCTGACCTT
CGACAGCAATGCCTTCAGCCTGGCCAATGTGACCTCCTTCGGCGACTACAATCTGAGCAGCGTGCTGCCA
CAGCGGAACATCAGATCCAGCAGAATCGCCGGAAGAAGCGCCCTCGAGGATCTGCTGTTTAGCAAGGTCG
TGACAAGCGGCCTGGGCACAGTGGACGTGGACTACAAGAGCTGTACCAAGGGCCTGTCTATCGCCGATCT
GGCCTGCGCTCAGTACTATAATGGCATCATGGTGCTCCCCGGCGTGGCCGATGCTGAAAGAATGGCCATG
TACACCGGAAGCCTGATCGGCGGAATGGTGCTCGGAGGACTGACTTCTGCCGCCGCTATTCCCTTTAGCC
TGGCTCTCCAGGCCAGACTGAATTACGTGGCCCTCCAGACCGATGTGCTGCAAGAGAACCAGAAGATCCT
GGCCGCCAGCTTCAACAAGGCCATCAACAACATCGTGGCCAGCTTCTCCAGCGTGAACGACGCCATTACA
CAGACCGCCGAGGCCATCCACACAGTGACAATCGCCCTGAACAAGATCCAGGACGTCGTGAACCAGCAGG
GCAGCGCCCTGAATCACCTGACAAGCCAGCTGCGGCACAACTTTCAGGCCATCAGCAATTCCATCCAGGC
CATCTACGACCGGCTGGACTCTATCCAGGCAGATCAGCAGGTCGACAGACTGATCACCGGCAGACTGGCC
GCTCTGAACGCCTTTGTGTCCCAAGTGCTCAACAAGTACACCGAAGTGCGGGGCTCTAGAAGGCTGGCCC
AGCAAAAGATCAACGAGTGCGTGAAGTCCCAGAGCAACAGATACGGCTTCTGCGGCAACGGCACCCACAT
CTTCTCTATCGTGAACAGCGCCCCAGACGGCCTCCTGTTTCTGCATACAGTGCTGCTGCCCACCGATTAC
AAGAACGTGAAGGCTTGGAGCGGCATCTGTGTGGACGGCATCTACGGCTATGTGCTGAGACAGCCCAACC
TGGTGCTGTACTCCGATAACGGGGTGTTCAGAGTGACCAGCAGAGTGATGTTCCAGCCTAGACTGCCCGT
GCTGAGCGACTTCGTGCAGATCTACAACTGTAACGTGACCTTCGTGAACATCTCCCGCGTGGAACTGCAC
ACTGTGATCCCCGATTATGTGGATGTGAACAAGACCCTGCAAGAGTTCGCCCAGAACCTGCCTAAATACG
TGAAGCCCAACTTCGATCTGACCCCTTTCAACCTGACCTACCTGAATCTGTCCAGCGAACTGAAACAGCT
CGAGGCCAAGACCGCCAGCCTGTTTCAGACCACAGTGGAACTCCAGGGCCTGATCGACCAGATCAACTCT
ACCTACGTGGACCTGAAACTGCTGAACCGCTTCGAGAACTACATCAAGTGGCCTTGGTGGGTCTGGCTGA
TCATCTCCGTGGTGTTCGTGGTCCTGCTGAGCCTGCTCGTGTTCTGCTGTCTGTCTACCGGCTGCTGCGG
CTGTTGCAACTGTCTGACCAGCTCCATGAGAGGCTGCTGTGATTGCGGCTCCTAACTCGAGCCATGGAAG
CTTGATATCTAACTGACTGAACCGGTGGTACCAAACGGGGGAGGCTAACTGAAACACGGAAGGAGACAAT
ACCGGAAGGAACCCGCGCTATGACGGCAATAAAAAGACAGAATAAAACGCACGGGTGTTGGGTCGTTTGT
TCATAAACGCGGGGTTCGGTCCCAGGGCTGGCACTCTGTCGATACCCCACCGAGACCCCATTGGGGCCAA
TACGCCCGCGTTTCTTCCTTTTCCCCACCCCACCCCCCAAGTTCGGGTGAAGGCCCAGGGCTCGCAGCCA
ACGTCGGGGCGGCAGGCCCTGCCATAGCAGATCTGCGCAGCTGGGGCTCTAGGGGGTATCCCC
[124 nt withheld, positions 5104-5227]
C
[91 nt withheld, positions 5229-5319]
A
[49 nt withheld, positions 5321-5369]
CCTTTGACGTTGGAGTCCACGTTCTTT
[37 nt withheld, positions 5397-5433]
ACCCTATCTCGGTCTATTCTTTTGATTTATAAGGGATTTTGCCGATTTCGGCCTATTGGTTAAAAAATGA
GCTGATTTAACAAAAATTTAACGCGAATTAATTCTGTGGAATGTGTGTCAGTTAGGGTGTGGAAAGTCCC
CAGGCTCCCCAGCAGGCAGAAGTATGCAAAGCATGCATCTCAATTAGTCAGCAACCAGGTGTGGAAAGTC
CCCAGGCTCCCCAGCAGGCAGAAGTATGCAAAGCATGCATCTCAATTAGTCAGCAACCATAGTCCCGCCC
CTAACTCCGCCCATCCCGCCCCTAACTCCGCCCAGTTCCGCCCATTCTCCGCCCCATGGCTGACTAATTT
TTTTTATTTATGCAGAGGCCGAGGCCGCCTCTGCCTCTGAGCTATTCCAGAAGTAGTGAGGAGGCTTTTT
TGGAGGCCTAGGCTTTTGCAAAAAGCTCCCGGGAGCTTGTATATCCATTTTCGGATCTGATCAAGAGACA
GGATGAGGATCGTTTCGCATGATTGAACAAGATGGATTGCACGCAGGTTCTCCGGCCGCTTGGGTGGAGA
GGCTATTCGGCTATGACTGGGCACAACAGACAATCGGCTGCTCTGATGCCGCCGTGTTCCGGCTGTCAGC
GCAGGGGCGCCCGGTTCTTTTTGTCAAGACCGACCTGTCCGGTGCCCTGAATGAACTGCAGGACGAGGCA
GCGCGGCTATCGTGGCTGGCCACGACGGGCGTTCCTTGCGCAGCTGTGCTCGACGTTGTCACTGAAGCGG
GAAGGGACTGGCTGCTATTGGGCGAAGTGCCGGGGCAGGATCTCCTGTCATCTCACCTTGCTCCTGCCGA
GAAAGTATCCATCATGGCTGATGCAATGCGGCGGCTGCATACGCTTGATCCGGCTACCTGCCCATTCGAC
CACCAAGCGAAACATCGCATCGAGCGAGCACGTACTCGGATGGAAGCCGGTCTTGTCGATCAGGATGATC
TGGACGAAGAGCATCAGGGGCTCGCGCCAGCCGAACTGTTCGCCAGGCTCAAGGCGCGCATGCCCGACGG
CGAGGATCTCGTCGTGACCCATGGCGATGCCTGCTTGCCGAATATCATGGTGGAAAATGGCCGCTTTTCT
GGATTCATCGACTGTGGCCGGCTGGGTGTGGCGGACCGCTATCAGGACATAGCGTTGGCTACCCGTGATA
TTGCTGAAGAGCTTGGCGGCGAATGGGCTGACCGCTTCCTCGTGCTTTACGGTATCGCCGCTCCCGATTC
GCAGCGCATCGCCTTCTATCGCCTTCTTGACGAGTTCTTCTGAGCGGGACTCTGGGGTTCGCGAAATGAC
CGACCAAGCGACGCCCAACCTGCCATCACGAGATTTCGATTCCACCGCCGCCTTCTATGAAAGGTTGGGC
TTCGGAATCGTTTTCCGGGACGCCGGCTGGATGATCCTCCAGCGCGGGGATCTCATGCTGGAGTTCTTCG
CCCACCCCAACTTGTTTATTGCAGCTTATAATGGTTACAAATAAAGCAATAGCATCACAAATTTCACAAA
TAAAGCATTTTTTTCACTGCATTCTAGTTGTGGTTTGTCCAAACTCATCAATGTATCTTATCATGTCTGT
ATACCGTCGACCTCTAGCTAGAGCTTGGCGTAATCATGGTCATAGCTGTTTCCTGTGTGAAATTGTTATC
CGCTCACAATTCCACACAACATACGAGCCGGAAGCATAAAGTGTAAAGCCTGGGGTGCCTAATGAGTGAG
CTAACTCACATTAATTGCGTTGCGCTCACTGCCCGCTTTCCAGTCGGGAAACCTGTCGTGCCAGCTGCAT
TAATGAATCGGCCAACGCGCGGGGAGAGGCGGTTTGCGTATTGGGCGCTCTTCCGCTTCCTCGCTCACTG
ACTCGCTGCGCTCGGTCGTTCGGCTGCGGCGAGCGGTATCAGCTCACTCAAAGGCGGTAATACGGTTATC
CACAGAATCAGGGGATAACGCAGGAAAGAACATGTGAGCAAAAGGCCAGCAAAAGGCCAGGAACCGTAAA
AAGGCCGCGTTGCTGGCGTTTTTCCATAGGCTCCGCCCCCCTGACGAGCATCACAAAAATCGACGCTCAA
GTCAGAGGTGGCGAAACCCGACAGGACTATAAAGATACCAGGCGTTTCCCCCTGGAAGCTCCCTCGTGCG
CTCTCCTGTTCCGACCCTGCCGCTTACCGGATACCTGTCCGCCTTTCTCCCTTCGGGAAGCGTGGCGCTT
TCTCATAGCTCACGCTGTAGGTATCTCAGTTCGGTGTAGGTCGTTCGCTCCAAGCTGGGCTGTGTGCACG
AACCCCCCGTTCAGCCCGACCGCTGCGCCTTATCCGGTAACTATCGTCTTGAGTCCAACCCGGTAAGACA
CGACTTATCGCCACTGGCAGCAGCCACTGGTAACAGGATTAGCAGAGCGAGGTATGTAGGCGGTGCTACA
GAGTTCTTGAAGTGGTGGCCTAACTACGGCTACACTAGAAGAACAGTATTTGGTATCTGCGCTCTGCTGA
AGCCAGTTACCTTCGGAAAAAGAGTTGGTAGCTCTTGATCCGGCAAACAAACCACCGCTGGTAGCGGTGG
TTTTTTTGTTTGCAAGCAGCAGATTACGCGCAGAAAAAAAGGATCTCAAGAAGATCCTTTGATCTTTTCT
ACGGGGTCTGACGCTCAGTGGAACGAAAACTCACGTTAAGGGATTTTGGTCATGAGATTATCAAAAAGGA
TCTTCACCTAGATCCTTTTAAATTAAAAATGAAGTTTTAAATCAATCTAAAGTATATATGAGTAAACTTG
GTCTGACAGTTACCAATGCTTAATCAGTGAGGCACCTATCTCAGCGATCTGTCTATTTCGTTCATCCATA
GTTGCCTGACTCCCCGTCGTGTAGATAACTACGATACGGGAGGGCTTACCATCTGGCCCCAGTGCTGCAA
TGATACCGCGAGACCCACGCTCACCGGCTCCAGATTTATCAGCAATAAACCAGCCAGCCGGAAGGGCCGA
GCGCAGAAGTGGTCCTGCAACTTTATCCGCCTCCATCCAGTCTATTAATTGTTGCCGGGAAGCTAGAGTA
AGTAGTTCGCCAGTTAATAGTTTGCGCAACGTTGTTGCCATTGCTACAGGCATCGTGGTGTCACGCTCGT
CGTTTGGTATGGCTTCATTCAGCTCCGGTTCCCAACGATCAAGGCGAGTTACATGATCCCCCATGTTGTG
CAAAAAAGCGGTTAGCTCCTTCGGTCCTCCGATCGTTGTCAGAAGTAAGTTGGCCGCAGTGTTATCACTC
ATGGTTATGGCAGCACTGCATAATTCTCTTACTGTCATGCCATCCGTAAGATGCTTTTCTGTGACTGGTG
AGTACTCAACCAAGTCATTCTGAGAATAGTGTATGCGGCGACCGAGTTGCTCTTGCCCGGCGTCAATACG
GGATAATACCGCGCCACATAGCAGAACTTTAAAAGTGCTCATCATTGGAAAACGTTCTTCGGGGCGAAAA
CTCTCAAGGATCTTACCGCTGTTGAGATCCAGTTCGATGTAACCCACTCGTGCACCCAACTGATCTTCAG
CATCTTTTACTTTCACCAGCGTTTCTGGGTGAGCAAAAACAGGAAGGCAAAATGCCGCAAAAAAGGGAAT
AAGGGCGACACGGAAATGTTGAATACTCATACTCTTCCTTTTTCAATATTATTGAAGCATTTATCAGGGT
TATTGTCTCATGAGCGGATACATATTTGAATGTATTTAGAAAAATAAACAAATAGGGGTTCCGCGCACAT
TTCCCCGAAAAGTGCCACCTGACGTCGACGGATCGGGAGATCTCCCGATCCCCTATGGTGCACTCTCAGT
ACAATCTGCTCTGATGCCGCATAGTTAAGCCAGTATCTGCTCCCTGCTTGTGTGTTGGAGGTCGCTGAGT
AGTGCGCGAGCAAAATTTAAGCTACAACAAGGCAAGGCTTGACCGACAATTGCATGAAGAATCTGCTTAG
GGTTAGGCGTTTTGCGCTGCTTCGCGATGTACGGGCCAGATATACGCGTT
