>Addgene plasmid #172666 | pcDNA3.3-NL63-D14 | depositor partial sequence | sequence record 334966 | NL63 spike
ATGAAGCTGTTCCTGATCCTGCTGGTGCTGCCTCTGGCCAGCTGCTTCTTCACCTGTAACAGCAACGCCA
ACCTGTCCATGCTCCAGCTGGGCGTGCCAGACAATAGCAGCACCATCGTGACAGGCCTGCTGCCTACACA
CTGGTTCTGCGCCAATCAGAGCACCAGCGTGTACAGCGCCAACGGCTTCTTCTACATCGACGTGGGCAAC
CACAGAAGCGCCTTCGCACTGCACACCGGCTACTACGATGCCAACCAGTACTACATCTACGTGACCAACG
AGATCGGCCTGAACGCCAGCGTGACCCTGAAGATCTGCAAGTTCAGCCGGAATACCACCTTCGACTTTCT
GAGCAACGCCTCCAGCAGCTTCGACTGCATCGTGAACCTGCTGTTCACCGAGCAGCTGGGAGCCCCTCTG
GGCATCACAATTTCTGGCGAAACAGTGCGGCTGCACCTGTACAACGTGACCCGGACCTTTTATGTGCCAG
CCGCCTACAAGCTGACCAAGCTGAGCGTGAAGTGCTACTTCAACTACAGCTGCGTGTTCAGCGTGGTCAA
TGCCACCGTGACCGTGAACGTGACCACACACAATGGCCGGGTCGTGAACTACACCGTGTGCGACGATTGC
AACGGCTACACCGACAACATCTTCAGCGTGCAGCAGGACGGCAGAATCCCCAATGGCTTCCCCTTCAACA
ACTGGTTCCTGCTGACCAACGGCAGCACCCTGGTTGATGGCGTGTCCAGACTGTACCAGCCTCTGAGACT
GACCTGCCTGTGGCCTGTGCCTGGACTGAAGTCTAGCACCGGCTTCGTGTACTTCAACGCCACCGGCAGC
GACGTGAACTGCAATGGCTACCAGCACAACAGCGTGGTGGACGTGATGCGGTACAACCTGAACTTCTCCG
CCAACAGCCTGGACAATCTGAAGTCCGGCGTGATCGTGTTCAAGACCCTCCAGTACGACGTGCTGTTCTA
CTGCTCCAACAGCAGCAGCGGCGTGCTGGACACCACCATTCCTTTTGGCCCTAGCAGCCAGCCTTACTAC
TGCTTCATCAACTCCACCATCAACACCACACACGTGTCCACCTTCGTGGGCATCCTGCCTCCAACCGTGC
GGGAAATTGTGGTGGCTAGAACCGGCCAGTTTTACATCAACGGGTTCAAGTACTTCGACCTGGGCTTCAT
CGAGGCCGTGAACTTTAATGTGACCACCGCCAGCGCCACCGATTTCTGGACAGTGGCCTTTGCCACCTTT
GTGGACGTGCTGGTCAATGTGTCCGCCACCAACATCCAGAATCTGCTGTACTGCGACAGCCCCTTCGAGA
AGCTCCAGTGCGAACACCTCCAGTTCGGCCTGCAAGACGGCTTCTACTCCGCCAATTTCCTGGACGACAA
CGTGCTGCCCGAGACATATGTGGCCCTGCCTATCTACTATCAGCACACCGACATCAATTTCACCGCCACA
GCCAGCTTCGGCGGCAGCTGTTACGTGTGCAAACCCCACCAAGTGAACATCAGCCTGAACGGCAACACCT
CCGTGTGTGTGCGGACCAGCCACTTCAGCATCCGGTACATCTACAACAGAGTGAAGTCTGGCAGCCCTGG
CGACAGCTCCTGGCACATCTACCTGAAAAGCGGCACATGCCCCTTCAGCTTCAGCAAGCTGAACAACTTC
CAGAAGTTTAAGACCATCTGCTTCAGCACCGTGGAAGTGCCCGGCAGCTGCAACTTTCCACTGGAAGCCA
CCTGGCACTACACCAGCTACACAATCGTGGGCGCCCTGTATGTGACTTGGAGCGAGGGCAATAGCATCAC
CGGCGTGCCATATCCTGTGTCCGGCATCCGCGAGTTCAGCAATCTGGTGCTGAACAATTGCACCAAGTAC
AATATCTACGACTACGTCGGCACCGGCATCATCAGAAGCAGCAACCAGTCTCTGGCTGGCGGCATCACCT
ACGTGTCCAACTCTGGCAATCTGCTGGGCTTTAAGAATGTGTCCACCGGCAATATCTTCATCGTCACCCC
TTGCAACCAGCCTGACCAGGTGGCAGTGTACCAGCAGTCTATCATCGGCGCCATGACCGCCGTGAACGAG
AGCAGATATGGCCTCCAGAACCTCCTCCAGCTGCCTAACTTCTACTATGTGTCCAATGGCGGCAACAACT
GCACCACAGCCGTGATGACCTACAGCAACTTCGGCATCTGCGCCGACGGCAGCCTGATTCCTGTCAGACC
TAGAAACAGCAGCGACAACGGCATCAGCGCCATCATCACCGCTAACCTGAGCATCCCCAGCAACTGGACC
ACAAGCGTGCAGGTCGAGTACCTCCAGATCACCAGCACACCCATCGTGGTCGATTGCGCCACCTATGTGT
GCAACGGCAACCCCAGATGCAAAAACCTGCTGAAACAGTACACCAGCGCCTGCAAAACCATCGAGGACGC
CCTGAGACTGTCTGCCCACCTGGAAACAAACGACGTGTCCTCCATGCTGACCTTCGACAGCAATGCCTTC
AGCCTGGCCAATGTGACCTCCTTCGGCGACTACAATCTGAGCAGCGTGCTGCCACAGCGGAACATCAGAT
CCAGCAGAATCGCCGGAAGAAGCGCCCTCGAGGATCTGCTGTTTAGCAAGGTCGTGACAAGCGGCCTGGG
CACAGTGGACGTGGACTACAAGAGCTGTACCAAGGGCCTGTCTATCGCCGATCTGGCCTGCGCTCAGTAC
TATAATGGCATCATGGTGCTCCCCGGCGTGGCCGATGCTGAAAGAATGGCCATGTACACCGGAAGCCTGA
TCGGCGGAATGGTGCTCGGAGGACTGACTTCTGCCGCCGCTATTCCCTTTAGCCTGGCTCTCCAGGCCAG
ACTGAATTACGTGGCCCTCCAGACCGATGTGCTGCAAGAGAACCAGAAGATCCTGGCCGCCAGCTTCAAC
AAGGCCATCAACAACATCGTGGCCAGCTTCTCCAGCGTGAACGACGCCATTACACAGACCGCCGAGGCCA
TCCACACAGTGACAATCGCCCTGAACAAGATCCAGGACGTCGTGAACCAGCAGGGCAGCGCCCTGAATCA
CCTGACAAGCCAGCTGCGGCACAACTTTCAGGCCATCAGCAATTCCATCCAGGCCATCTACGACCGGCTG
GACTCTATCCAGGCAGATCAGCAGGTCGACAGACTGATCACCGGCAGACTGGCCGCTCTGAACGCCTTTG
TGTCCCAAGTGCTCAACAAGTACACCGAAGTGCGGGGCTCTAGAAGGCTGGCCCAGCAAAAGATCAACGA
GTGCGTGAAGTCCCAGAGCAACAGATACGGCTTCTGCGGCAACGGCACCCACATCTTCTCTATCGTGAAC
AGCGCCCCAGACGGCCTCCTGTTTCTGCATACAGTGCTGCTGCCCACCGATTACAAGAACGTGAAGGCTT
GGAGCGGCATCTGTGTGGACGGCATCTACGGCTATGTGCTGAGACAGCCCAACCTGGTGCTGTACTCCGA
TAACGGGGTGTTCAGAGTGACCAGCAGAGTGATGTTCCAGCCTAGACTGCCCGTGCTGAGCGACTTCGTG
CAGATCTACAACTGTAACGTGACCTTCGTGAACATCTCCCGCGTGGAACTGCACACTGTGATCCCCGATT
ATGTGGATGTGAACAAGACCCTGCAAGAGTTCGCCCAGAACCTGCCTAAATACGTGAAGCCCAACTTCGA
TCTGACCCCTTTCAACCTGACCTACCTGAATCTGTCCAGCGAACTGAAACAGCTCGAGGCCAAGACCGCC
AGCCTGTTTCAGACCACAGTGGAACTCCAGGGCCTGATCGACCAGATCAACTCTACCTACGTGGACCTGA
AACTGCTGAACCGCTTCGAGAACTACATCAAGTGGCCTTGGTGGGTCTGGCTGATCATCTCCGTGGTGTT
CGTGGTCCTGCTGAGCCTGCTCGTGTTCTGCTGTCTGTCTACCGGCTGCTGCGGCTGTTGCAACTGTCTG
ACCAGCTCCATGAGAGGCTGCTGTGATTGCGGCTCCTAA
